>Addgene plasmid #158942 | JGI_018145 | addgene full sequence | sequence record 316712 | Addgene NGS Result
TAATACGACTCACTATAGGGGAATTGTGAGCGGATAACAATTCCCCTCTAGAAATAATTTTGTTTAACTT
TAAGAAGGAGATATACCATGGGCAGCAGCCATCATCATCATCATCACAGCAGCGGCCTGGTGCCGCGCGG
CAGCCATATGCAGGACGGCAACGAGCAAGGGCTGGACTTAGCGGGTAATGCAACGTTTCGCCATTCGAAT
ACGGCATTACTTAGTGTGTCATCAGTCGAGGCGCCCCGGATTGTTAGTAGCACTGATTTCGATCGCAGAT
TAGCCTCGACCCTGCAGCGTCTCAAATTTCCACCACGTCTGCTGGAGCGGGTGGCTGGAATTACGCATCG
TAGATGGTGGGCAGCTGGCACGTCTTTTGATGACGCTGCGGTGGAAGCGGGTGCAAAGGCGTTAGCCGAA
GCCGGAGTTGAAGCCTCCGATATCGGCTTACTTATTAATACAAGCGTGACACGGCGTAATTTGGAACCGA
GTGTGGCGGTGAAAATTCATCATGGTCTCTCACTTCCAAGCAGTGCAATGAACTTTGATCTTGCAAACGC
GTGTCTGGGCTTTGTGAATGGTATGACTTTGGCGGCTAATATGATTGACAGCGGCCAAATTAAGTATGCA
ATGATAGTTAATGGCGAAGATGCTCAAGCTACACAAGAAGCAACCCTGGCACGGCTGCAGCGGCCTGAAA
CCACACGGGAAGACTTTAATAGAGAGTTCGCTACCTTAACGTTGGGTAGCGGGGCCGCTGCAGCAGTCCT
TGGGCCGGCCGATCAACACCCCGGTGCGCATCGAATCCTCGGCGGTGTCATGCGTGCAGGTACCGAGCAC
CACGAGTTATGTGTTGGTGGTATAGACGGCATGGCCACCGACACCAAGGGTTTATTGGACGGTGGATTGC
GTCTCGTAGTAGACGCTTGGAATGAAGCACAGCCAGAATGGGATTGGGCGAGCATGGATCGCTATATTAC
ACATCAGGTCAGTACTGCATACACTCAGGCTATCATAGGCGCAATTGATTTAGACCCAGATAGAGTGCCT
ATCACCTTCCCACATTGGGGCAATGTTGGGCCAGCTTCCTTGCCTATGACTCTTGCGGCAGAAGCCCAGA
CCCTGGGTACGGGGGATCGCGTTCTTTGCATGGGAGTGGGCTCGGGTCTTAACACAGCGATGGTGGAGAT
CGTTTGGTGACTCGAGCACCACCACCACCACCACTGAGATCCGGCTGCTAACAAAGCCCGAAAGGAAGCT
GAGTTGGCTGCTGCCACCGCTGAGCAATAACTAGCATAACCCCTTGGGGCCTCTAAACGGGTCTTGAGGG
GTTTTTTGCTGAAAGGAGGAACTATATCCGGATTGGCGAATGGG
[124 nt withheld, positions 1375-1498]
C
[91 nt withheld, positions 1500-1590]
A
[49 nt withheld, positions 1592-1640]
CCTTTGACGTTGGAGTCCACGTTCTTT
[37 nt withheld, positions 1668-1704]
ACCCTATCTCGGTCTATTCTTTTGATTTATAAGGGATTTTGCCGATTTCGGCCTATTGGTTAAAAAATGA
GCTGATTTAACAAAAATTTAACGCGAATTTTAACAAAATATTAACGCTTACAATTTAGGTGGCACTTTTC
GGGGAAATGTGCGCGGAACCCCTATTTGTTTATTTTTCTAAATACATTCAAATATGTATCCGCTCATGAA
TTAATTCTTAGAAAAACTCATCGAGCATCAAATGAAACTGCAATTTATTCATATCAGGATTATCAATACC
ATATTTTTGAAAAAGCCGTTTCTGTAATGAAGGAGAAAACTCACCGAGGCAGTTCCATAGGATGGCAAGA
TCCTGGTATCGGTCTGCGATTCCGACTCGTCCAACATCAATACAACCTATTAATTTCCCCTCGTCAAAAA
TAAGGTTATCAAGTGAGAAATCACCATGAGTGACGACTGAATCCGGTGAGAATGGCAAAAGTTTATGCAT
TTCTTTCCAGACTTGTTCAACAGGCCAGCCATTACGCTCGTCATCAAAATCACTCGCATCAACCAAACCG
TTATTCATTCGTGATTGCGCCTGAGCGAGACGAAATACGCGATCGCTGTTAAAAGGACAATTACAAACAG
GAATCGAATGCAACCGGCGCAGGAACACTGCCAGCGCATCAACAATATTTTCACCTGAATCAGGATATTC
TTCTAATACCTGGAATGCTGTTTTCCCGGGGATCGCAGTGGTGAGTAACCATGCATCATCAGGAGTACGG
ATAAAATGCTTGATGGTCGGAAGAGGCATAAATTCCGTCAGCCAGTTTAGTCTGACCATCTCATCTGTAA
CATCATTGGCAACGCTACCTTTGCCATGTTTCAGAAACAACTCTGGCGCATCGGGCTTCCCATACAATCG
ATAGATTGTCGCACCTGATTGCCCGACATTATCGCGAGCCCATTTATACCCATATAAATCAGCATCCATG
TTGGAATTTAATCGCGGCCTAGAGCAAGACGTTTCCCGTTGAATATGGCTCATAACACCCCTTGTATTAC
TGTTTATGTAAGCAGACAGTTTTATTGTTCATGACCAAAATCCCTTAACGTGAGTTTTCGTTCCACTGAG
CGTCAGACCCCGTAGAAAAGATCAAAGGATCTTCTTGAGATCCTTTTTTTCTGCGCGTAATCTGCTGCTT
GCAAACAAAAAAACCACCGCTACCAGCGGTGGTTTGTTTGCCGGATCAAGAGCTACCAACTCTTTTTCCG
AAGGTAACTGGCTTCAGCAGAGCGCAGATACCAAATACTGTCCTTCTAGTGTAGCCGTAGTTAGGCCACC
ACTTCAAGAACTCTGTAGCACCGCCTACATACCTCGCTCTGCTAATCCTGTTACCAGTGGCTGCTGCCAG
TGGCGATAAGTCGTGTCTTACCGGGTTGGACTCAAGACGATAGTTACCGGATAAGGCGCAGCGGTCGGGC
TGAACGGGGGGTTCGTGCACACAGCCCAGCTTGGAGCGAACGACCTACACCGAACTGAGATACCTACAGC
GTGAGCTATGAGAAAGCGCCACGCTTCCCGAAGGGAGAAAGGCGGACAGGTATCCGGTAAGCGGCAGGGT
CGGAACAGGAGAGCGCACGAGGGAGCTTCCAGGGGGAAACGCCTGGTATCTTTATAGTCCTGTCGGGTTT
CGCCACCTCTGACTTGAGCGTCGATTTTTGTGATGCTCGTCAGGGGGGCGGAGCCTATGGAAAAACGCCA
GCAACGCGGCCTTTTTACGGTTCCTGGCCTTTTGCTGGCCTTTTGCTCACATGTTCTTTCCTGCGTTATC
CCCTGATTCTGTGGATAACCGTATTACCGCCTTTGAGTGAGCTGATACCGCTCGCCGCAGCCGAACGACC
GAGCGCAGCGAGTCAGTGAGCGAGGAAGCGGAAGAGCGCCTGATGCGGTATTTTCTCCTTACGCATCTGT
GCGGTATTTCACACCGCAATGGTGCACTCTCAGTACAATCTGCTCTGATGCCGCATAGTTAAGCCAGTAT
ACACTCCGCTATCGCTACGTGACTGGGTCATGGCTGCGCCCCGACACCCGCCAACACCCGCTGACGCGCC
CTGACGGGCTTGTCTGCTCCCGGCATCCGCTTACAGACAAGCTGTGACCGTCTCCGGGAGCTGCATGTGT
CAGAGGTTTTCACCGTCATCACCGAAACGCGCGAGGCAGCTGCGGTAAAGCTCATCAGCGTGGTCGTGAA
GCGATTCACAGATGTCTGCCTGTTCATCCGCGTCCAGCTCGTTGAGTTTCTCCAGAAGCGTTAATGTCTG
GCTTCTGATAAAGCGGGCCATGTTAAGGGCGGTTTTTTCCTGTTTGGTCACTGATGCCTCCGTGTAAGGG
GGATTTCTGTTCATGGGGGTAATGATACCGATGAAACGAGAGAGGATGCTCACGATACGGGTTACTGATG
ATGAACATGCCCGGTTACTGGAACGTTGTGAGGGTAAACAACTGGCGGTATGGATGCGGCGGGACCAGAG
AAAAATCACTCAGGGTCAATGCCAGCGCTTCGTTAATACAGATGTAGGTGTTCCACAGGGTAGCCAGCAG
CATCCTGCGATGCAGATCCGGAACATAATGGTGCAGGGCGCTGACTTCCGCGTTTCCAGACTTTACGAAA
CACGGAAACCGAAGACCATTCATGTTGTTGCTCAGGTCGCAGACGTTTTGCAGCAGCAGTCGCTTCACGT
TCGCTCGCGTATCGGTGATTCATTCTGCTAACCAGTAAGGCAACCCCGCCAGCCTAGCCGGGTCCTCAAC
GACAGGAGCACGATCATGCGCACCCGTGGGGCCGCCATGCCGGCGATAATGGCCTGCTTCTCGCCGAAAC
GTTTGGTGGCGGGACCAGTGACGAAGGCTTGAGCGAGGGCGTGCAAGATTCCGAATACCGCAAGCGACAG
GCCGATCATCGTCGCGCTCCAGCGAAAGCGGTCCTCGCCGAAAATGACCCAGAGCGCTGCCGGCACCTGT
CCTACGAGTTGCATGATAAAGAAGACAGTCATAAGTGCGGCGACGATAGTCATGCCCCGCGCCCACCGGA
AGGAGCTGACTGGGTTGAAGGCTCTCAAGGGCATCGGTCGAGATCCCGGTGCCTAATGAGTGAGCTAACT
TACATTAATTGCGTTGCGCTCACTGCCCGCTTTCCAGTCGGGAAACCTGTCGTGCCAGCTGCATTAATGA
ATCGGCCAACGCGCGGGGAGAGGCGGTTTGCGTATTGGGCGCCAGGGTGGTTTTTCTTTTCACCAGTGAG
ACGGGCAACAGCTGATTGCCCTTCACCGCCTGGCCCTGAGAGAGTTGCAGCAAGCGGTCCACGCTGGTTT
GCCCCAGCAGGCGAAAATCCTGTTTGATGGTGGTTAACGGCGGGATATAACATGAGCTGTCTTCGGTATC
GTCGTATCCCACTACCGAGATATCCGCACCAACGCGCAGCCCGGACTCGGTAATGGCGCGCATTGCGCCC
AGCGCCATCTGATCGTTGGCAACCAGCATCGCAGTGGGAACGATGCCCTCATTCAGCATTTGCATGGTTT
GTTGAAAACCGGACATGGCACTCCAGTCGCCTTCCCGTTCCGCTATCGGCTGAATTTGATTGCGAGTGAG
ATATTTATGCCAGCCAGCCAGACGCAGACGCGCCGAGACAGAACTTAATGGGCCCGCTAACAGCGCGATT
TGCTGGTGACCCAATGCGACCAGATGCTCCACGCCCAGTCGCGTACCGTCTTCATGGGAGAAAATAATAC
TGTTGATGGGTGTCTGGTCAGAGACATCAAGAAATAACGCCGGAACATTAGTGCAGGCAGCTTCCACAGC
AATGGCATCCTGGTCATCCAGCGGATAGTTAATGATCAGCCCACTGACGCGTTGCGCGAGAAGATTGTGC
ACCGCCGCTTTACAGGCTTCGACGCCGCTTCGTTCTACCATCGACACCACCACGCTGGCACCCAGTTGAT
CGGCGCGAGATTTAATCGCCGCGACAATTTGCGACGGCGCGTGCAGGGCCAGACTGGAGGTGGCAACGCC
AATCAGCAACGACTGTTTGCCCGCCAGTTGTTGTGCCACGCGGTTGGGAATGTAATTCAGCTCCGCCATC
GCCGCTTCCACTTTTTCCCGCGTTTTCGCAGAAACGTGGCTGGCCTGGTTCACCACGCGGGAAACGGTCT
GATAAGAGACACCGGCATACTCTGCGACATCGTATAACGTTACTGGTTTCACATTCACCACCCTGAATTG
ACTCTCTTCCGGGCGCTATCATGCCATACCGCGAAAGGTTTTGCGCCATTCGATGGTGTCCGGGATCTCG
ACGCTCTCCCTTATGCGACTCCTGCATTAGGAAGCAGCCCAGTAGTAGGTTGAGGCCGTTGAGCACCGCC
GCCGCAAGGAATGGTGCATGCAAGGAGATGGCGCCCAACAGTCCCCCGGCCACGGGGCCTGCCACCATAC
CCACGCCGAAACAAGCGCTCATGAGCCCGAAGTGGCGAGCCCGATCTTCCCCATCGGTGATGTCGGCGAT
ATAGGCGCCAGCAACCGCACCTGTGGCGCCGGTGATGCCGGCCACGATGCGTCCGGCGTAGAGGATCGAG
ATCTCGATCCCGCGAAAT
Features (pLannotate 1.2.2; 20 found; start..end, strand, type, name):
      1..19      +  promoter       T7 promoter: promoter for bacteriophage T7 RNA polymerase
     20..44      +  protein_bind   lac operator: The lac repressor binds to the lac operator to inhibit transcription in E. coli. This inhibition can be relieved by adding lactose or isopropyl-β-D-thiogalactopyranoside (IPTG). lac repressor encoded by lacI
     59..81      +  RBS            RBS: efficient ribosome binding site from bacteriophage T7 gene 10 (Olins and Rangwala, 1989)
    100..116     +  CDS            capTEV™ (fragment): composite tag for in vivo biotinylation, TEV protease cleavage, and 6xHis tagging
    127..144     +  CDS            thrombin site: thrombin recognition and cleavage site
   1207..1224    +  CDS            9xHis (fragment): 9xHis affinity tag
   1234..1283    +  CDS            SET1 (fragment): solubility-enhancement tag derived from T7 phage gene 10B
   1291..1338    +  terminator     T7 terminator: transcription terminator for bacteriophage T7 RNA polymerase
   1375..1803    +  rep_origin     f1 ori (sequence partly withheld): f1 bacteriophage origin of replication; arrow indicates direction of (+) strand synthesis
   1856..1913    +  promoter       AmpR promoter (fragment): bla
   1922..2737    -  CDS            KanR: aminoglycoside phosphotransferase; aph(3')-Ia; confers resistance to kanamycin in bacteria or G418 (Geneticin®) in eukaryotes
   2859..3447    +  rep_origin     ori: high-copy-number ColE1/pMB1/pBR322/pUC origin of replication
   3633..3772    -  misc_feature   bom: basis of mobility region from pBR322
   3874..4065    -  CDS            rop: Rop protein, which maintains plasmids at low copy number; rop
   4082..4462    +  CDS            YPB1_ECOLX: Protein predicted: Swiss-Prot protein existence level 4. From Escherichia coli.
   4534..4825    -  CDS            TcR (fragment): tetracycline efflux protein; tet; confers resistance to tetracycline
   4840..4861    -  protein_bind   CAP binding site: CAP binding activates transcription in the presence of cAMP. E. coli catabolite activator protein
   4874..5956    -  CDS            lacI: lac repressor; lacI; The lac repressor binds to the lac operator to inhibit transcription in E. coli. This inhibition can be relieved by adding lactose or isopropyl-β-D-thiogalactopyranoside (IPTG).
   5957..6034    -  promoter       lacI promoter: lacI
   6042..6321    -  CDS            TcR (fragment): tetracycline efflux protein; tet; confers resistance to tetracycline
