[The description below was written by a language model from this plasmid's Addgene catalogue record and pLannotate feature annotations shown in this document.]
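Description:
JGI_018145 is a bacterial T7 expression plasmid built on the pET28b backbone, carrying a synthetic open reading frame designated WP_003805730_1 that was inserted by Gibson assembly into the NdeI/XhoI-opened vector. The insert name looks like a protein database accession, but the record does not state what the encoded protein is or which organism it derives from. It lists the species only as synthetic and the purpose as part of a project on hydrocarbon structures for fuels and chemicals. The sequenced plasmid is 6,342 nt, and the unannotated stretch between the upstream tag region and the downstream His tag (roughly 1 kb) is where the insert sits.

Expression is driven by a T7 promoter with an adjacent lac operator and the phage T7 gene 10 ribosome binding site, and ends at the T7 terminator. The plasmid also carries lacI under its own promoter, so transcription is repressed until IPTG is added, and it requires a host that supplies T7 RNA polymerase. Short annotations labelled as fragments of composite tags upstream of the insert most likely correspond to the standard pET28 N-terminal His tag, which is followed by a thrombin cleavage site. A further His-tag match lies downstream of the insert, but whether it is translated depends on the insert's stop codon, which the record does not show.

The plasmid is selected with kanamycin through the aph(3')-Ia gene and replicates from a pBR322-type ColE1 origin accompanied by bom and rop, although the catalogue lists it as high copy. An f1 origin is also present, and the tetracycline-resistance fragments are nonfunctional backbone remnants. The design suits recombinant production and affinity purification of the encoded protein in E. coli.
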