Addgene plasmid #158942: JGI_018145
Purpose: Hydrocarbon Structures for Fuels and Chemicals
Depositing lab: Joint Genome Institute.
Backbone
  Vector backbone: pET28b
  Vector type: Synthetic Biology
Growth in bacteria
  Bacterial resistance: Kanamycin, 50 μg/mL
  Growth temperature: 37°C
  Growth strain: Top10
  Copy number: High Copy
Gene/Insert
  Gene/Insert name: WP_003805730_1 (alt name: Batch220B_p076)
  Species: Synthetic
  Cloning method: Gibson Cloning
Terms and licenses: Academic/Nonprofit Terms; Industry Terms: Not Available to Industry
Depositor comments: pET28b_NdeIXhoI vector with WP_003805730_1 insert, JGI ICE Registry: https://registry.jgi.doe.gov/entry/18145
How to cite: JGI_018145 was a gift from Joint Genome Institute (Addgene plasmid # 158942 ; http://n2t.net/addgene:158942 ; RRID:Addgene_158942)
