>Addgene plasmid #158942 | JGI_018145 | depositor partial sequence | sequence record 306652 | gene insert with vector overlaps
CACAGCAGCGGCCTGGTGCCGCGCGGCAGCCATATGCAGGACGGCAACGAGCAAGGGCTGGACTTAGCGG
GTAATGCAACGTTTCGCCATTCGAATACGGCATTACTTAGTGTGTCATCAGTCGAGGCGCCCCGGATTGT
TAGTAGCACTGATTTCGATCGCAGATTAGCCTCGACCCTGCAGCGTCTCAAATTTCCACCACGTCTGCTG
GAGCGGGTGGCTGGAATTACGCATCGTAGATGGTGGGCAGCTGGCACGTCTTTTGATGACGCTGCGGTGG
AAGCGGGTGCAAAGGCGTTAGCCGAAGCCGGAGTTGAAGCCTCCGATATCGGCTTACTTATTAATACAAG
CGTGACACGGCGTAATTTGGAACCGAGTGTGGCGGTGAAAATTCATCATGGTCTCTCACTTCCAAGCAGT
GCAATGAACTTTGATCTTGCAAACGCGTGTCTGGGCTTTGTGAATGGTATGACTTTGGCGGCTAATATGA
TTGACAGCGGCCAAATTAAGTATGCAATGATAGTTAATGGCGAAGATGCTCAAGCTACACAAGAAGCAAC
CCTGGCACGGCTGCAGCGGCCTGAAACCACACGGGAAGACTTTAATAGAGAGTTCGCTACCTTAACGTTG
GGTAGCGGGGCCGCTGCAGCAGTCCTTGGGCCGGCCGATCAACACCCCGGTGCGCATCGAATCCTCGGCG
GTGTCATGCGTGCAGGTACCGAGCACCACGAGTTATGTGTTGGTGGTATAGACGGCATGGCCACCGACAC
CAAGGGTTTATTGGACGGTGGATTGCGTCTCGTAGTAGACGCTTGGAATGAAGCACAGCCAGAATGGGAT
TGGGCGAGCATGGATCGCTATATTACACATCAGGTCAGTACTGCATACACTCAGGCTATCATAGGCGCAA
TTGATTTAGACCCAGATAGAGTGCCTATCACCTTCCCACATTGGGGCAATGTTGGGCCAGCTTCCTTGCC
TATGACTCTTGCGGCAGAAGCCCAGACCCTGGGTACGGGGGATCGCGTTCTTTGCATGGGAGTGGGCTCG
GGTCTTAACACAGCGATGGTGGAGATCGTTTGGTGACTCGAGCACCACCACCACCACCACTGAGATCCG
